>Addgene plasmid #80237 | non-targeting control gRNA (BRDN0001146255) | depositor full sequence | sequence record 150952 | Full Sequence
CCCGGGTGCAAAGATGGATAAAGTTTTAAACAGAGAGGAATCTTTGCAGCTAATGGACCTTCTAGGTCTT
GAAAGGAGTGGGAATTGGCTCCGGTGCCCGTCAGTGGGCAGAGCGCACATCGCCCACAGTCCCCGAGAAG
TTGGGGGGAGGGGTCGGCAATTGATCCGGTGCCTAGAGAAGGTGGCGCGGGGTAAACTGGGAAAGTGATG
TCGTGTACTGGCTCCGCCTTTTTCCCGAGGGTGGGGGAGAACCGTATATAAGTGCAGTAGTCGCCGTGAA
CGTTCTTTTTCGCAACGGGTTTGCCGCCAGAACACAGGTAAGTGCCGTGTGTGGTTCCCGCGGGCCTGGC
CTCTTTACGGGTTATGGCCCTTGCGTGCCTTGAATTACTTCCACCTGGCTGCAGTACGTGATTCTTGATC
CCGAGCTTCGGGTTGGAAGTGGGTGGGAGAGTTCGAGGCCTTGCGCTTAAGGAGCCCCTTCGCCTCGTGC
TTGAGTTGAGGCCTGGCCTGGGCGCTGGGGCCGCCGCGTGCGAATCTGGTGGCACCTTCGCGCCTGTCTC
GCTGCTTTCGATAAGTCTCTAGCCATTTAAAATTTTTGATGACCTGCTGCGACGCTTTTTTTCTGGCAAG
ATAGTCTTGTAAATGCGGGCCAAGATCTGCACACTGGTATTTCGGTTTTTGGGGCCGCGGGCGGCGACGG
GGCCCGTGCGTCCCAGCGCACATGTTCGGCGAGGCGGGGCCTGCGAGCGCGGCCACCGAGAATCGGACGG
GGGTAGTCTCAAGCTGGCCGGCCTGCTCTGGTGCCTGGCCTCGCGCCGCCGTGTATCGCCCCGCCCTGGG
CGGCAAGGCTGGCCCGGTCGGCACCAGTTGCGTGAGCGGAAAGATGGCCGCTTCCCGGCCCTGCTGCAGG
GAGCTCAAAATGGAGGACGCGGCGCTCGGGAGAGCGGGCGGGTGAGTCACCCACACAAAGGAAAAGGGCC
TTTCCGTCCTCAGCCGTCGCTTCATGTGACTCCACGGAGTACCGGGCGCCGTCCAGGCACCTCGATTAGT
TCTCGAGCTTTTGGAGTACGTCGTCTTTAGGTTGGGGGGAGGGGTTTTATGCGATGGAGTTTCCCCACAC
TGAGTGGGTGGAGACTGAAGTTAGGCCAGCTTGGCACTTGATGTAATTCTCCTTGGAATTTGCCCTTTTT
GAGTTTGGATCTTGGTTCATTCTCAAGCCTCAGACAGTGGTTCAAAGTTTTTTTCTTCCATTTCAGGTGT
CGTGACGTACGGCCACCATGACCGAGTACAAGCCCACGGTGCGCCTCGCCACCCGCGACGACGTCCCCAG
GGCCGTACGCACCCTCGCCGCCGCGTTCGCCGACTACCCCGCCACGCGCCACACCGTCGATCCGGACCGC
CACATCGAGCGGGTCACCGAGCTGCAAGAACTCTTCCTCACGCGCGTCGGGCTCGACATCGGCAAGGTGT
GGGTCGCGGACGACGGCGCCGCCGTGGCGGTCTGGACCACGCCGGAGAGCGTCGAAGCGGGGGCGGTGTT
CGCCGAGATCGGCCCGCGCATGGCCGAGTTGAGCGGTTCCCGGCTGGCCGCGCAGCAACAGATGGAAGGC
CTCCTGGCGCCGCACCGGCCCAAGGAGCCCGCGTGGTTCCTGGCCACCGTCGGAGTCTCGCCCGACCACC
AGGGCAAGGGTCTGGGCAGCGCCGTCGTGCTCCCCGGAGTGGAGGCGGCCGAGCGCGCCGGGGTGCCCGC
CTTCCTGGAGACCTCCGCGCCCCGCAACCTCCCCTTCTACGAGCGGCTCGGCTTCACCGTCACCGCCGAC
GTCGAGGTGCCCGAAGGACCGCGCACCTGGTGCATGACCCGCAAGCCCGGTGCCTGAACGCGTTAAGTCG
ACAATCAACCTCTGGATTACAAAATTTGTGAAAGATTGACTGGTATTCTTAACTATGTTGCTCCTTTTAC
GCTATGTGGATACGCTGCTTTAATGCCTTTGTATCATGCTATTGCTTCCCGTATGGCTTTCATTTTCTCC
TCCTTGTATAAATCCTGGTTGCTGTCTCTTTATGAGGAGTTGTGGCCCGTTGTCAGGCAACGTGGCGTGG
TGTGCACTGTGTTTGCTGACGCAACCCCCACTGGTTGGGGCATTGCCACCACCTGTCAGCTCCTTTCCGG
GACTTTCGCTTTCCCCCTCCCTATTGCCACGGCGGAACTCATCGCCGCCTGCCTTGCCCGCTGCTGGACA
GGGGCTCGGCTGTTGGGCACTGACAATTCCGTGGTGTTGTCGGGGAAATCATCGTCCTTTCCTTGGCTGC
TCGCCTGTGTTGCCACCTGGATTCTGCGCGGGACGTCCTTCTGCTACGTCCCTTCGGCCCTCAATCCAGC
GGACCTTCCTTCCCGCGGCCTGCTGCCGGCTCTGCGGCCTCTTCCGCGTCTTCGCCTTCGCCCTCAGACG
AGTCGGATCTCCCTTTGGGCCGCCTCCCCGCGTCGACTTTAAGACCAATGACTTACAAGGCAGCTGTAGA
TCTTAGCCACTTTTTAAAAGAAAAGGGGGGACTGGAAGGGCTAATTCACTCCCAACGAAGACAAGATCTG
CTTTTTGCTTGTACTGGGTCTCTCTGGTTAGACCAGATCTGAGCCTGGGAGCTCTCTGGCTAACTAGGGA
ACCCACTGCTTAAGCCTCAATAAAGCTTGCCTTGAGTGCTTCAAGTAGTGTGTGCCCGTCTGTTGTGTGA
CTCTGGTAACTAGAGATCCCTCAGACCCTTTTAGTCAGTGTGGAAAATCTCTAGCAGTACGTATAGTAGT
TCATGTCATCTTATTATTCAGTATTTATAACTTGCAAAGAAATGAATATCAGAGAGTGAGAGGAACTTGT
TTATTGCAGCTTATAATGGTTACAAATAAAGCAATAGCATCACAAATTTCACAAATAAAGCATTTTTTTC
ACTGCATTCTAGTTGTGGTTTGTCCAAACTCATCAATGTATCTTATCATGTCTGGCTCTAGCTATCCCGC
CCCTAACTCCGCCCATCCCGCCCCTAACTCCGCCCAGTTCCGCCCATTCTCCGCCCCATGGCTGACTAAT
TTTTTTTATTTATGCAGAGGCCGAGGCCGCCTCGGCCTCTGAGCTATTCCAGAAGTAGTGAGGAGGCTTT
TTTGGAGGCCTAGGGACGTACCCAATTCGCCCTATAGTGAGTCGTATTACGCGCGCTCACTGGCCGTCGT
TTTACAACGTCGTGACTGGGAAAACCCTGGCGTTACCCAACTTAATCGCCTTGCAGCACATCCCCCTTTC
GCCAGCTGGCGTAATAGCGAAGAGGCCCGCACCGATCGCCCTTCCCAACAGTTGCGCAGCCTGAATGGCG
AATGGG
[124 nt withheld, positions 3367-3490]
C
[91 nt withheld, positions 3492-3582]
A
[49 nt withheld, positions 3584-3632]
CCTTTGACGTTGGAGTCCACGTTCTTT
[37 nt withheld, positions 3660-3696]
ACCCTATCTCGGTCTATTCTTTTGATTTATAAGGGATTTTGCCGATTTCGGCCTATTGGTTAAAAAATGA
GCTGATTTAACAAAAATTTAACGCGAATTTTAACAAAATATTAACGCTTACAATTTAGGTGGCACTTTTC
GGGGAAATGTGCGCGGAACCCCTATTTGTTTATTTTTCTAAATACATTCAAATATGTATCCGCTCATGAG
ACAATAACCCTGATAAATGCTTCAATAATATTGAAAAAGGAAGAGTATGAGTATTCAACATTTCCGTGTC
GCCCTTATTCCCTTTTTTGCGGCATTTTGCCTTCCTGTTTTTGCTCACCCAGAAACGCTGGTGAAAGTAA
AAGATGCTGAAGATCAGTTGGGTGCACGAGTGGGTTACATCGAACTGGATCTCAACAGCGGTAAGATCCT
TGAGAGTTTTCGCCCCGAAGAACGTTTTCCAATGATGAGCACTTTTAAAGTTCTGCTATGTGGCGCGGTA
TTATCCCGTATTGACGCCGGGCAAGAGCAACTCGGTCGCCGCATACACTATTCTCAGAATGACTTGGTTG
AGTACTCACCAGTCACAGAAAAGCATCTTACGGATGGCATGACAGTAAGAGAATTATGCAGTGCTGCCAT
AACCATGAGTGATAACACTGCGGCCAACTTACTTCTGACAACGATCGGAGGACCGAAGGAGCTAACCGCT
TTTTTGCACAACATGGGGGATCATGTAACTCGCCTTGATCGTTGGGAACCGGAGCTGAATGAAGCCATAC
CAAACGACGAGCGTGACACCACGATGCCTGTAGCAATGGCAACAACGTTGCGCAAACTATTAACTGGCGA
ACTACTTACTCTAGCTTCCCGGCAACAATTAATAGACTGGATGGAGGCGGATAAAGTTGCAGGACCACTT
CTGCGCTCGGCCCTTCCGGCTGGCTGGTTTATTGCTGATAAATCTGGAGCCGGTGAGCGTGGGTCTCGCG
GTATCATTGCAGCACTGGGGCCAGATGGTAAGCCCTCCCGTATCGTAGTTATCTACACGACGGGGAGTCA
GGCAACTATGGATGAACGAAATAGACAGATCGCTGAGATAGGTGCCTCACTGATTAAGCATTGGTAACTG
TCAGACCAAGTTTACTCATATATACTTTAGATTGATTTAAAACTTCATTTTTAATTTAAAAGGATCTAGG
TGAAGATCCTTTTTGATAATCTCATGACCAAAATCCCTTAACGTGAGTTTTCGTTCCACTGAGCGTCAGA
CCCCGTAGAAAAGATCAAAGGATCTTCTTGAGATCCTTTTTTTCTGCGCGTAATCTGCTGCTTGCAAACA
AAAAAACCACCGCTACCAGCGGTGGTTTGTTTGCCGGATCAAGAGCTACCAACTCTTTTTCCGAAGGTAA
CTGGCTTCAGCAGAGCGCAGATACCAAATACTGTTCTTCTAGTGTAGCCGTAGTTAGGCCACCACTTCAA
GAACTCTGTAGCACCGCCTACATACCTCGCTCTGCTAATCCTGTTACCAGTGGCTGCTGCCAGTGGCGAT
AAGTCGTGTCTTACCGGGTTGGACTCAAGACGATAGTTACCGGATAAGGCGCAGCGGTCGGGCTGAACGG
GGGGTTCGTGCACACAGCCCAGCTTGGAGCGAACGACCTACACCGAACTGAGATACCTACAGCGTGAGCT
ATGAGAAAGCGCCACGCTTCCCGAAGGGAGAAAGGCGGACAGGTATCCGGTAAGCGGCAGGGTCGGAACA
GGAGAGCGCACGAGGGAGCTTCCAGGGGGAAACGCCTGGTATCTTTATAGTCCTGTCGGGTTTCGCCACC
TCTGACTTGAGCGTCGATTTTTGTGATGCTCGTCAGGGGGGCGGAGCCTATGGAAAAACGCCAGCAACGC
GGCCTTTTTACGGTTCCTGGCCTTTTGCTGGCCTTTTGCTCACATGTTCTTTCCTGCGTTATCCCCTGAT
TCTGTGGATAACCGTATTACCGCCTTTGAGTGAGCTGATACCGCTCGCCGCAGCCGAACGACCGAGCGCA
GCGAGTCAGTGAGCGAGGAAGCGGAAGAGCGCCCAATACGCAAACCGCCTCTCCCCGCGCGTTGGCCGAT
TCATTAATGCAGCTGGCACGACAGGTTTCCCGACTGGAAAGCGGGCAGTGAGCGCAACGCAATTAATGTG
AGTTAGCTCACTCATTAGGCACCCCAGGCTTTACACTTTATGCTTCCGGCTCGTATGTTGTGTGGAATTG
TGAGCGGATAACAATTTCACACAGGAAACAGCTATGACCATGATTACGCCAAGCGCGCAATTAACCCTCA
CTAAAGGGAACAAAAGCTGGAGCTGCAAGCTTAATGTAGTCTTATGCAATACTCTTGTAGTCTTGCAACA
TGGTAACGATGAGTTAGCAACATGCCTTACAAGGAGAGAAAAAGCACCGTGCATGCCGATTGGTGGAAGT
AAGGTGGTACGATCGTGCCTTATTAGGAAGGCAACAGACGGGTCTGACATGGATTGGACGAACCACTGAA
TTGCCGCATTGCAGAGATATTGTATTTAAGTGCCTAGCTCGATACATAAACGGGTCTCTCTGGTTAGACC
AGATCTGAGCCTGGGAGCTCTCTGGCTAACTAGGGAACCCACTGCTTAAGCCTCAATAAAGCTTGCCTTG
AGTGCTTCAAGTAGTGTGTGCCCGTCTGTTGTGTGACTCTGGTAACTAGAGATCCCTCAGACCCTTTTAG
TCAGTGTGGAAAATCTCTAGCAGTGGCGCCCGAACAGGGACTTGAAAGCGAAAGGGAAACCAGAGGAGCT
CTCTCGACGCAGGACTCGGCTTGCTGAAGCGCGCACGGCAAGAGGCGAGGGGCGGCGACTGGTGAGTACG
CCAAAAATTTTGACTAGCGGAGGCTAGAAGGAGAGAGATGGGTGCGAGAGCGTCAGTATTAAGCGGGGGA
GAATTAGATCGCGATGGGAAAAAATTCGGTTAAGGCCAGGGGGAAAGAAAAAATATAAATTAAAACATAT
AGTATGGGCAAGCAGGGAGCTAGAACGATTCGCAGTTAATCCTGGCCTGTTAGAAACATCAGAAGGCTGT
AGACAAATACTGGGACAGCTACAACCATCCCTTCAGACAGGATCAGAAGAACTTAGATCATTATATAATA
CAGTAGCAACCCTCTATTGTGTGCATCAAAGGATAGAGATAAAAGACACCAAGGAAGCTTTAGACAAGAT
AGAGGAAGAGCAAAACAAAAGTAAGACCACCGCACAGCAAGCGGCCGCTGATCTTCAGACCTGGAGGAGG
AGATATGAGGGACAATTGGAGAAGTGAATTATATAAATATAAAGTAGTAAAAATTGAACCATTAGGAGTA
GCACCCACCAAGGCAAAGAGAAGAGTGGTGCAGAGAGAAAAAAGAGCAGTGGGAATAGGAGCTTTGTTCC
TTGGGTTCTTGGGAGCAGCAGGAAGCACTATGGGCGCAGCGTCAATGACGCTGACGGTACAGGCCAGACA
ATTATTGTCTGGTATAGTGCAGCAGCAGAACAATTTGCTGAGGGCTATTGAGGCGCAACAGCATCTGTTG
CAACTCACAGTCTGGGGCATCAAGCAGCTCCAGGCAAGAATCCTGGCTGTGGAAAGATACCTAAAGGATC
AACAGCTCCTGGGGATTTGGGGTTGCTCTGGAAAACTCATTTGCACCACTGCTGTGCCTTGGAATGCTAG
TTGGAGTAATAAATCTCTGGAACAGATTTGGAATCACACGACCTGGATGGAGTGGGACAGAGAAATTAAC
AATTACACAAGCTTAATACACTCCTTAATTGAAGAATCGCAAAACCAGCAAGAAAAGAATGAACAAGAAT
TATTGGAATTAGATAAATGGGCAAGTTTGTGGAATTGGTTTAACATAACAAATTGGCTGTGGTATATAAA
ATTATTCATAATGATAGTAGGAGGCTTGGTAGGTTTAAGAATAGTTTTTGCTGTACTTTCTATAGTGAAT
AGAGTTAGGCAGGGATATTCACCATTATCGTTTCAGACCCACCTCCCAACCCCGAGGGGACCCAGAGAGG
GCCTATTTCCCATGATTCCTTCATATTTGCATATACGATACAAGGCTGTTAGAGAGATAATTAGAATTAA
TTTGACTGTAAACACAAAGATATTAGTACAAAATACGTGACGTAGAAAGTAATAATTTCTTGGGTAGTTT
GCAGTTTTAAAATTATGTTTTAAAATGGACTATCATATGCTTACCGTAACTTGAAAGTATTTCGATTTCT
TGGCTTTATATATCTTGTGGAAAGGACGAAACACCGATTAAACGACACCTTATTCTGTTTTAGAGCTAGA
AATAGCAAGTTAAAATAAGGCTAGTCCGTTATCAACTTGAAAAAGTGGCACCGAGTCGGTGCTTTTTTAA
GCTTGGCGTAACTAGATCTTGAGACAAATGGCAGTATTCATCCACAATTTTAAAAGAAAAGGGGGGATTG
GGGGGTACAGTGCAGGGGAAAGAATAGTAGACATAATAGCAACAGACATACAAACTAAAGAATTACAAAA
ACAAATTACAAAAATTCAAAATTTTCGGGTTTATTACAGGGACAGCAGAGATCCACTTTGGCGCCGGCTC
GAGGGGG
Features (pLannotate 1.2.2; 29 found; start..end, strand, type, name):
     14..80      +  CDS            small t antigen (fragment): SV40 (simian virus 40) small t antigen
    106..317     +  promoter       EF-1α core promoter: core promoter for human elongation factor EF-1α
    318..1256    +  intron         EF-1α intron A: intron upstream of the start codon of human EF-1α
   1278..1877    +  CDS            PuroR (fragment): puromycin N-acetyltransferase; pac from Streptomyces; confers resistance to puromycin
   1893..2481    +  misc_feature   WPRE: woodchuck hepatitis virus posttranscriptional regulatory element
   2532..2551    +  misc_feature   cPPT/CTS (fragment): central polypurine tract and central termination sequence of HIV-1
   2553..2786    +  LTR            3' LTR (ΔU3): self-inactivating 3' long terminal repeat (LTR) from HIV-1
   2864..2985    +  polyA_signal   SV40 poly(A) signal: SV40 polyadenylation signal
   3025..3160    +  rep_origin     SV40 ori: SV40 origin of replication
   3181..3199    -  promoter       T7 promoter: promoter for bacteriophage T7 RNA polymerase
   3207..3362    +  CDS            lacZα (fragment): LacZα fragment of β-galactosidase; lacZ fragment
   3367..3795    +  rep_origin     f1 ori (sequence partly withheld): f1 bacteriophage origin of replication; arrow indicates direction of (+) strand synthesis
   3848..3952    +  promoter       AmpR promoter: bla
   3953..4813    +  CDS            AmpR: β-lactamase; bla; confers resistance to ampicillin, carbenicillin, and related antibiotics
   4984..5572    +  rep_origin     ori: high-copy-number ColE1/pMB1/pBR322/pUC origin of replication
   5755..5847    +  CDS            lacI (fragment): lac repressor; lacI; The lac repressor binds to the lac operator to inhibit transcription in E. coli. This inhibition can be relieved by adding lactose or isopropyl-β-D-thiogalactopyranoside (IPTG).
   5860..5881    +  protein_bind   CAP binding site: CAP binding activates transcription in the presence of cAMP. E. coli catabolite activator protein
   5896..5926    +  promoter       lac promoter: promoter for the E. coli lac operon
   5934..5950    +  protein_bind   lac operator: The lac repressor binds to the lac operator to inhibit transcription in E. coli. This inhibition can be relieved by adding lactose or isopropyl-β-D-thiogalactopyranoside (IPTG). lac repressor encoded by lacI
   5995..6013    +  promoter       T3 promoter: promoter for bacteriophage T3 RNA polymerase
   6041..6267    +  promoter       RSV promoter: Rous sarcoma virus enhancer/promoter
   6268..6448    +  LTR            5' LTR (truncated): truncated 5' long terminal repeat (LTR) from HIV-1
   6495..6620    +  misc_feature   HIV-1 Ψ: packaging signal of human immunodeficiency virus type 1
   6604..6967    +  CDS            HIV-1 gag (fragment): gag protein from human immunodeficiency virus 1; gag
   7113..7346    +  misc_feature   RRE: The Rev response element (RRE) of HIV-1 allows for Rev-dependent mRNA export from the nucleus to the cytoplasm.
   7723..7749    +  CDS            Rev (fragment): human immunodeficiency virus 1 (HIV-1) Rev protein; rev; enhances nuclear export of unspliced and incompletely spliced viral mRNAs
   7753..7993    +  promoter       U6 promoter: RNA polymerase III promoter for human U6 snRNA
   8023..8098    +  misc_RNA       gRNA scaffold: guide RNA scaffold for the Streptococcus pyogenes CRISPR/Cas9 system
   8154..8271    +  misc_feature   cPPT/CTS: central polypurine tract and central termination sequence of HIV-1
