[The description below was written by a language model from this plasmid's Addgene catalogue record and pLannotate feature annotations shown in this document.]
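Description:
Non-targeting control gRNA (BRDN0001146255) is a third-generation lentiviral CRISPR guide plasmid built on the lentiGuide-Puro backbone, about 8.3 kb in the depositor's full sequence. It is propagated in E. coli as a high-copy plasmid through a ColE1/pUC-type origin with ampicillin selection from the bla gene. The backbone also retains an f1 origin, an SV40 origin and poly(A) signal, and remnants of lac, T7 and T3 cloning-vector sequences that play no role in the payload.

The lentiviral cassette begins with an RSV promoter fused to a truncated HIV-1 5' LTR, which makes genomic RNA production Tat-independent. This is followed by the Ψ packaging signal with a partial gag sequence and by the RRE for Rev-dependent nuclear export. A human U6 RNA polymerase III promoter then drives a 20-nt spacer joined to the Streptococcus pyogenes Cas9 guide RNA scaffold. The record lists this spacer as a non-targeting control for human cells. A cPPT/CTS element lies downstream of the guide cassette, followed by the EF-1α core promoter with its intron A expressing puromycin N-acetyltransferase for selection of transduced mammalian cells. A WPRE enhances transcript expression, and a ΔU3 self-inactivating 3' LTR closes the provirus.

The plasmid carries no Cas9, so it is meant for cells that receive the nuclease from another source. It requires separate packaging and envelope plasmids to make virus. As a non-targeting guide, it serves as a negative control alongside gene-specific guides in the same backbone, providing a baseline for transduction, puromycin selection and Cas9 activity without directed cleavage in knockout experiments and screens.
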