Addgene plasmid #80237: non-targeting control gRNA (BRDN0001146255)
Purpose: 3rd generation lentiviral gRNA plasmid, non-targeting control gRNA
Depositing lab: John Doench & David Root. Depositing organization: Broad Institute. Publication: Optimized sgRNA design to maximize activity and minimize off-target effects of CRISPR-Cas9. Doench JG, Fusi N, Sullender M, Hegde M, Vaimberg EW, Donovan KF, Smith I, Tothova Z, Wilen C, Orchard R, Virgin HW, Listgarten J, Root DE. Nat Biotechnol. 2016 Jan 18. doi: 10.1038/nbt.3437. PubMed 26780180.
Backbone
  Vector backbone: lentiGuide-Puro
  Backbone manufacturer: Zhang Lab (Addgene plasmid # 52963)
  Vector type: Mammalian Expression, Lentiviral, CRISPR
  Selectable markers: Puromycin
Growth in bacteria
  Bacterial resistance: Ampicillin, 100 μg/mL
  Growth temperature: 37°C
  Growth strain: DH5alpha
  Copy number: High Copy
Gene/Insert
  Gene/Insert name: Non-targeting control gRNA
  gRNA/shRNA sequence: ATTAAACGACACCTTATTCT
  Species: H. sapiens (human)
  Promoter: hU6
  Cloning method: Unknown
  Sequencing primers: 5′ U6-F; 3′ pS2-R
Terms and licenses: Academic/Nonprofit Terms; Industry Terms: Not Available to Industry
How to cite: non-targeting control gRNA (BRDN0001146255) was a gift from John Doench & David Root (Addgene plasmid # 80237 ; http://n2t.net/addgene:80237 ; RRID:Addgene_80237)
