>Addgene plasmid #80237 | non-targeting control gRNA (BRDN0001146255) | depositor partial sequence | sequence record 150953 | Target Sequence
ATTAAACGACACCTTATTCT
