>Addgene plasmid #80237 | non-targeting control gRNA (BRDN0001146255) | addgene partial sequence | sequence record 189141 | hU6-F
TAGAAAGTAATAATTTCTTGGGTAGTTTGCAGTTTTAAAATTATGTTTTAAAATGGACTATCATATGCTT
ACCGTAACTTGAAAGTATTTCGATTTCTTGGCTTTATATATCTTGTGGAAAGGACGAAACACCGATTAAA
CGACACCTTATTCTGTTTTAGAGCTAGAAATAGCAAGTTAAAATAAGGCTAGTCCGTTATCAACTTGAAA
AAGTGGCACCGAGTCGGTGCTTTTTTAAGCTTGGCGTAACTAGATCTTGAGACAAATGGCAGTATTCATC
CACAATTTTAAAAGAAAAGGGGGGATTGGGGGGTACAGTGCAGGGGAAAGAATAGTAGACATAATAGCAA
CAGACATACAAACTAAAGAATTACAAAAACAAATTACAAAAATTCAAAATTTTCGGGTTTATTACAGGGA
CAGCAGAGATCCACTTTGGCGCCGGCTCGAGGGGGCCCGGGTGCAAAGATGGATAAAGTTTTAAACAGAG
AGGAATCTTTGCAGCTAATGGACCTTCTAGGTCTTGAAAGGAGTGGGAATTGGCTCCGGTGCCCGTCAGT
GGGCAGAGCG
